>Addgene plasmid #187842 | pVoPo-mSc | addgene full sequence | sequence record 406662 | Addgene NGS Result
TTCAATGCTACTTAATTCTTCAAAATCTCTTCTTTTTCTTCCTGGTCTTCTTTTAAAGTCAAAAGCAGTT
AAAGCATCAATATTGAAAATGTATTCAGTTATATTTTTTGATTTTATTTCTTTAGTGTTATAAAATTTCA
ACTCAATAAATTCCCCCTTTATTAATCTGCATAATCTTTTTTATAATGTCCTTTACAACCTAATATTCTT
AATCTATCATTTTTTAAGTCATAAATTAGTCTATGTTCATCACTTATTCTTCTGCTATAAATAGCCCTAT
TTTTAAAATGTTTTAATCTCTCAGGCTTACCAGTACCGCGGCCGCTCCAGTAATGACCTCAGAACTCCAT
CTGGATTTGTTCAGAACGCTCGGTTGCCGCCGGGCGTTTTTTATTGGTGAGAATCCAAGCACTAGTAAGC
ATAAAAAAAAGTTGGATAATATACTAAAATAGTGTATAATAAATATGTATATTAGAAAGGAGGAATATAT
AATGGTATCAAAAGGTGAAGCAGTTATAAAAGAGTTTATGAGATTTAAAGTTCATATGGAAGGTAGTATG
AATGGACATGAATTTGAGATTGAAGGAGAAGGAGAAGGTAGACCTTATGAAGGAACACAAACAGCTAAAC
TTAAAGTTACTAAAGGAGGACCATTACCATTTTCTTGGGATATTCTTTCTCCTCAATTTATGTATGGATC
AAGAGCTTTTATTAAACATCCTGCAGATATACCTGATTATTATAAACAGTCATTTCCTGAAGGATTTAAA
TGGGAAAGAGTTATGAACTTTGAAGATGGAGGAGCAGTTACAGTAACTCAAGATACTTCTTTAGAAGATG
GAACATTGATTTATAAGGTAAAACTTAGAGGAACTAATTTTCCACCTGATGGACCAGTTATGCAAAAGAA
AACAATGGGTTGGGAAGCATCTACAGAAAGATTATATCCAGAAGATGGAGTTTTAAAAGGTGACATAAAA
ATGGCTTTAAGACTAAAAGATGGAGGAAGATATTTAGCAGATTTCAAAACTACATATAAAGCTAAAAAAC
CAGTACAAATGCCTGGAGCTTATAATGTAGATAGAAAGTTAGACATAACTAGTCACAATGAAGATTATAC
AGTTGTTGAACAATATGAAAGAAGTGAAGGTAGACATTCAACTGGTGGTATGGATGAATTATACAAATAA
GGATCCTATAAGTTTTAATAAAACTTTAAATAGAAAAAGGCTTCTCTAATGAGAAGTCTTTTTTATTTAA
AATAAATATAAAATAAAATAGAGGCTATAAATAGCCTCTATTTTATGTGAGAAATCCCTAAATAAAAAAC
TAGTCATGACCAAAATCCCTTAACGTGAGTTTTCGTTCCACTGAGCGTCAGACCCCGTAGAAAAGATCAA
AGGATCTTCTTGAGATCCTTTTTTTCTGCGCGTAATCTGCTGCTTGCAAACAAAAAAACCACCGCTACCA
GCGGTGGTTTGTTTGCCGGATCAAGAGCTACCAACTCTTTTTCCGAAGGTAACTGGCTTCAGCAGAGCGC
AGATACCAAATACTGTCCTTCTAGTGTAGCCGTAGTTAGGCCACCACTTCAAGAACTCTGTAGCACCGCC
TACATACCTCGCTCTGCTAATCCTGTTACCAGTGGCTGCTGCCAGTGGCGATAAGTCGTGTCTTACCGGG
TTGGACTCAAGACGATAGTTACCGGATAAGGCGCAGCGGTCGGGCTGAACGGGGGGTTCGTGCACACAGC
CCAGCTTGGAGCGAACGACCTACACCGAACTGAGATACCTACAGCGTGAGCTATGAGAAAGCGCCACGCT
TCCCGAAGGGAGAAAGGCGGACAGGTATCCGGTAAGCGGCAGGGTCGGAACAGGAGAGCGCACGAGGGAG
CTTCCAGGGGGAAACGCCTGGTATCTTTATAGTCCTGTCGGGTTTCGCCACCTCTGACTTGAGCGTCGAT
TTTTGTGATGCTCGTCAGGGGGGCGGAGCCTATGGAAAAACGCCAGCAACGCGGCCTTTTTACGGTTCCT
GGCCTTTTGCTGGCGAATTCTTATGGATTTTAGGGTAACAAAAAACACCGTATTTCTACGATGTTTTTGC
TTAAATACTTGTTTTTAGTTACAGACAAACCTGAAGTTAACTATTTATCAATTCCTGCAATTCGTTTACA
AAACGGCAAATGTGAAATCCGTCACATACTGCGTGATGAACTTGAATTGCCAAAGGAAGTATAATTTTGT
TATCTTCTTTATAATATTTCCCCATAGTAAAAATAGGAATCAAATAATCATATCCTTTCTGCAAATTCAG
ATTAAAGCCATCGAAGGTTGACCACGGTATCATAGATACATTAAAAATGTTTTCCGGAGCATTTGGCTTT
CCTTCCATTCTATGATTGTTTCCATACCGTTGCGTATCACTTTCATAATCTGCTAAAAATGATTTAAAGT
CAGACTTACACTCAGTCCAAAGGCTGGAAAATGTTTCAGTATCATTGTGAAATATTGTATAGCTTGGTAT
CATCTCATCATATATCCCCAATTCACCATCTTGATTGATTGCCGTCCTAAACTCTGAATGGCGGTTTACA
ATCATTGCAATATAATAAAGCATTGCAGGATATAGTTTCATTCCCTTTTCCTTTATTTGTGTGATATCCA
CTTTAACGGTCATGCTGTAGGTACAAGGTACACTTGCAAAGTAGTGGTCAAAATACTCTTTTCTGTTCCA
ACTATTTTTATCAATTTTTTCAAATACCATTTAAAATTACCTCCTTAAAATATACTGCTTTAATTGTATA
ATTTTAGCTAATTATTGTCAAGTATTTTTAAAGTTATGTAAATTTTTTACTTATATTTTATCGATCGTTC
TAGATATTCTTTTTTAAACTTTTCAAATGCTTCAAATTCTACATCTGCAACTTCTACATCTTTTCCAGTA
TTTCCAAACTTCACACAATTTTTGTAAACATTTCTTAATTTTTCCAAGTATTCTATGTCTTCCTTTTCTT
CTTTAACATACTCTTGTAACTGTGTCATCAAATTAGTTTTGTCTTCCACATTCCCCCTTTTTCTTGTAAT
TGCCTTATTTAATTCTTCAAATCTTATTGTTTTCATTTTATTGTACCTCCAATTTTTTTATATATCTATG
TTAAAAAACATATTGACAATTGATTAAAACAATGATATTATGGTCGGTTGAGCTCATTGAGCTGAGTGCA
GACTTTCCCCCTTGTAAAAAGGGGAAAAAACGATTGATAATGATACAATGGTCGTATATCGCTATGTTCG
CATCGTTTAACTTACTTTATCGCATATTTAATTATATGCCAGTGTTAGCCCTGCCCAACACCTAGAGTTT
TAGCTTACTTTCTAAATTATAACCCTAATAAAGTACCCACTCAGAGCACCTCCAAGACTTTTAAAGGTAG
CCTCGCACCTTGCTACAATTCATAATACCAACATTACGGTGCTATACCGTTTCGAGCAGAACGGCTATAC
ATACGAATTTATCTTATGTATAAAATTTGTTACAAATATAATAGTAAGTTTTTTTTATATAAAAAAGCAG
ATCGCTTTTATTTTTTTTGCAACCTGCTTCACAACTCATTTTTTTACTTTAGTAAATAAATCCTTTACAT
CTTTTAAAAAATATGGTATATTAAGTCAAAGCAGGCATAACATATATGTTATGTTTTATAGTAAAAATGG
ACTATTCAACTATTTAAAAAATGGTAGAATACAAATAATTTTCCTGGCAGTCAATTATTTTTTAAAAATT
TTTACTATTATATTTTTAAATTTTAAATTTTAGATAGAGTTATTTGGCGATAACTCTTTTTGTCTTACTT
CTGAGTTTAGCATATTTTTTTTGTTTTGTAAATCCATTTCTTTATTTTTCTTTACAACATAAACTTTTTT
TACTTCTCTATAAATCTTCTCACCAGTTGAAACATCAATTTCTAACAGTTCTCTAGCAATAAAATTTTTA
ATATAGAGTAAATCTTTTTCATCTGTAAGTATATCATTCATTTCATCAAAATCCAACTTTTTTTTGGTTT
CTTTTGGTTTTATTAAATTTCGTGAACAGAAATAGGCTTTTTTTTGATTTGCTTTCTTTTCTAAGTCTTT
CACAAAATACTTCGTTATATACACCCCCACAGCTTCATTTTTAACAGTTTCTTTAATCTTATTTATTTTT
ATAAATCCATTCGCCCACAATTCCCCAAGCTTCTTATTATCTATATATGGGACCGAGAACAGCACCAAAT
GATAATGGATTGCTCCCCTCTGCTGGAGTTCCCAAGTTGCAATATATTTAAGCTGTTGATTTTTCAAGTA
CCTTTTCAATCTCTTAATAAATAAAGTAAATTCACGATTTGCCCTTTCTATATCCTGTATATTTTCTTTA
AAAGTAAGAGTTAAAAAGGTACTTTTATCATCATAATTACAATCAATTATCCTTTTTATTTCAAATCGCT
TGTCCTGGTAATATGCTTTCCTTCGTTGCATACTTTCAGCTTT
Features (pLannotate 1.2.2; 6 found; start..end, strand, type, name):
    183..317     -  CDS            yoeB (fragment): YOEB_ECOLI - Experimental evidence at protein level: Swiss-Prot protein existence level 1. Also shown in vitro to be a translation initiation blocker. Binds to the 70S ribosome and 50S ribosomal subunit; binding is inhibited by hygromycin A and tetracycline, both of which bind to the 30S subunit in the A site. Thus YoeB is located at the interface between 50S and 30S ribosomes and interacts with the A site where it cleaves mRNA, blocking translation initiation. From Escherichia coli (strain K12).
    360..394     +  terminator     lambda t0 terminator: minimal transcription terminator from phage lambda (Scholtissek and Grosse, 1987)
    492..1187    +  CDS            mScarlet-I: mScarlet-I is a basic (constitutively fluorescent) red fluorescent protein published in 2016, derived from synthetic construct. It is reported to be a rapidly-maturing monomer with moderate acid sensitivity.
   1410..1998    +  rep_origin     ori: high-copy-number ColE1/pMB1/pBR322/pUC origin of replication
   2140..2760    -  CDS            catP: CAT2_CLOPF - Protein inferred from homology: Swiss-Prot protein existence level 3. This enzyme is an effector of chloramphenicol resistance in bacteria. From Clostridium perfringens.
   3299..3553    -  ncRNA          ARRPOF: Accession: RF02933 - ARRPOF RNA
