[The description below was written by a language model from this plasmid's Addgene catalogue record and pLannotate feature annotations shown in this document.]
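Description:
pVoPo-mSc is a bacterial expression plasmid built on the pVoPo-00 backbone (about 3.6 kb) and designed to drive constitutive production of the red fluorescent protein mScarlet-I in Fusobacterium nucleatum. The sequenced construct is about 4.5 kb. It is propagated in Escherichia coli through a high-copy ColE1/pUC-type origin. Selection relies on catP, a chloramphenicol acetyltransferase gene of Clostridium perfringens origin that is commonly used as a marker in anaerobic bacteria as well as in E. coli.

The payload is a roughly 700 bp synthetic mScarlet-I coding sequence, codon-optimized for F. nucleatum. mScarlet-I is a rapidly maturing, monomeric red fluorescent protein. A minimal phage lambda t0 terminator lies upstream of the reporter in the same orientation, which would insulate the cassette from read-through transcription. The record describes expression as constitutive, but neither the catalogue fields nor the feature table names the promoter, and no terminator downstream of the reporter is annotated.

Automated annotation also detected a fragment resembling the E. coli yoeB toxin gene and an ARRPOF non-coding RNA motif. Both sit in otherwise unannotated stretches of the backbone. These regions may include the sequences needed for plasmid maintenance in Fusobacterium, though no fusobacterial replicon is explicitly identified and this cannot be confirmed from the record.

The plasmid belongs to a genetic toolkit developed for F. nucleatum. It is suited to fluorescently labelling these cells and to serving as a reference or positive control for reporter expression in this species.
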