Addgene plasmid #187842: pVoPo-mSc
Purpose: Constitutive mScarlet-I-expression vector for Fusobacterium nucleatum
Depositing lab: Jörg Vogel. Depositing organization: Helmholtz-Zentrum fuer Infektionsforschung (HZI). Publication: Expanding the genetic toolkit helps dissect a global stress response in the early-branching species Fusobacterium nucleatum. Ponath F, Zhu Y, Cosi V, Vogel J. Proc Natl Acad Sci U S A. 2022 Oct 4;119(40):e2201460119. doi: 10.1073/pnas.2201460119. Epub 2022 Sep 26. PubMed 36161895.
Backbone
  Vector backbone: pVoPo-00
  Backbone size w/o insert (bp): 3600
  Vector type: Bacterial Expression
Growth in bacteria
  Bacterial resistance: Chloramphenicol, 25 μg/mL
  Growth temperature: 37°C
  Growth strain: DH5alpha
  Copy number: Unknown
Gene/Insert
  Gene/Insert name: mScarlet-I (alt name: mScarlet-I codon optimized for F. nucleatum)
  Species: Synthetic
  Insert size (bp): 699
Terms and licenses: Academic/Nonprofit Terms; Industry Terms: Not Available to Industry
How to cite: pVoPo-mSc was a gift from Jörg Vogel (Addgene plasmid # 187842 ; http://n2t.net/addgene:187842 ; RRID:Addgene_187842)
